Addgene plasmid #214682: pDual_dsCas9_Venus_hs_NC_chr1
Purpose: Lentiviral expression vector for an inducible Cas9-P2A-Venus with two sgRNA sequences against human non-coding DNA region of chromosome 1 (negative control)
Depositing lab: Kevin Janes. Depositing organization: University of Virginia.
Backbone
  Vector backbone: pDual_dsCas9_Venus
  Vector type: Lentiviral, CRISPR
Growth in bacteria
  Bacterial resistance: Ampicillin, 100 μg/mL
  Growth temperature: 30°C
  Growth strain: NEB Stable
  Copy number: High Copy
Gene/Insert
  Gene/Insert name: dgRNA_Chr1
  gRNA/shRNA sequence: TTGTTGTTATAGTGTGAGTG; AGAAATCATCCTAGACTTAA
  Species: H. sapiens (human)
  Cloning method: Restriction Enzyme; 5′ cloning site SbfI (unknown if destroyed); 3′ cloning site BsmBI (unknown if destroyed)
Terms and licenses: Academic/Nonprofit Terms; Industry Terms: Not Available to Industry
How to cite: pDual_dsCas9_Venus_hs_NC_chr1 was a gift from Kevin Janes (Addgene plasmid # 214682 ; http://n2t.net/addgene:214682 ; RRID:Addgene_214682)
