[The description below was written by a language model from this plasmid's Addgene catalogue record and pLannotate feature annotations shown in this document.]
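Description:
pDual_dsCas9_Venus_hs_NC_chr1 is a 13.9 kb HIV-1-based lentiviral CRISPR vector built on the pDual_dsCas9_Venus backbone. It carries a regulatable Cas9 together with two guide RNAs in a single transfer plasmid. It is propagated in E. coli through a high-copy ColE1/pUC-type origin with ampicillin selection (AmpR), and an f1 origin is also present. Outside the viral unit sits an SV40/EM7-driven BleoR cassette with an SV40 poly(A) signal. Because it lies downstream of the 3' LTR, it would not be packaged into virus.

The viral genome is transcribed from a CMV enhancer/promoter fused to a truncated 5' LTR and ends at a self-inactivating ΔU3 3' LTR followed by a bGH poly(A) signal. This chimeric layout is typical of third-generation lentiviral vectors. The Ψ packaging signal, a gag fragment, the RRE and the cPPT/CTS support packaging, Rev-dependent RNA export and nuclear import.

The payload begins with two tandem human U6 promoters, each followed by an S. pyogenes gRNA scaffold. These express the paired guides (insert dgRNA_Chr1), which target a non-coding region of human chromosome 1. An EF-1α core promoter then drives S. pyogenes Cas9 fused at its N-terminus to the FKBP12 L106P destabilization domain. The fusion protein is degraded unless stabilized by the ligand Shield1, which is the basis of the "inducible" behaviour. Venus follows Cas9; the record describes the link as a P2A peptide, although the feature table does not annotate it. Venus therefore marks transduced cells as a separate yellow fluorescent protein. A WPRE enhances transcript expression.

The stated purpose is a negative control: it produces dual-guide cutting at a non-coding locus, for comparison with gene-targeting versions of the same vector.
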