Features (pLannotate 1.2.2; 37 found; start..end, strand, type, name):
     31..83      -  misc_feature   bom (fragment): basis of mobility region from pBR322
    238..617     +  enhancer       CMV enhancer: human cytomegalovirus immediate early enhancer
    618..817     +  promoter       CMV promoter: human cytomegalovirus (CMV) immediate early promoter
    835..1015    +  LTR            5' LTR (truncated): truncated 5' long terminal repeat (LTR) from HIV-1
   1062..1187    +  misc_feature   HIV-1 Ψ: packaging signal of human immunodeficiency virus type 1
   1171..1534    +  CDS            HIV-1 gag (fragment): gag protein from human immunodeficiency virus 1; gag
   1680..1913    +  misc_feature   RRE: The Rev response element (RRE) of HIV-1 allows for Rev-dependent mRNA export from the nucleus to the cytoplasm.
   2290..2390    +  CDS            Rev (fragment): human immunodeficiency virus 1 (HIV-1) Rev protein; rev; enhances nuclear export of unspliced and incompletely spliced viral mRNAs
   2440..2557    +  misc_feature   cPPT/CTS: central polypurine tract and central termination sequence of HIV-1
   2608..2848    +  promoter       U6 promoter: RNA polymerase III promoter for human U6 snRNA
   2879..2954    +  misc_RNA       gRNA scaffold: guide RNA scaffold for the Streptococcus pyogenes CRISPR/Cas9 system
   2961..3004    +  misc_RNA       gRNA scaffold (fragment): guide RNA scaffold for the Streptococcus pyogenes CRISPR/Cas9 system
   3045..3285    +  promoter       U6 promoter: RNA polymerase III promoter for human U6 snRNA
   3313..3388    +  misc_RNA       gRNA scaffold: guide RNA scaffold for the Streptococcus pyogenes CRISPR/Cas9 system
   3406..3424    +  CDS            small t antigen (fragment): SV40 (simian virus 40) small t antigen
   3450..3661    +  promoter       EF-1α core promoter: core promoter for human elongation factor EF-1α
   3681..4004    +  CDS            DD: destabilization domain that can be stabilized by Shield1 in the ProteoTuner™ system L106P mutant of FKBP12
   4014..8117    +  CDS            Cas9: Cas9 (Csn1) endonuclease from the Streptococcus pyogenes Type II CRISPR/Cas system generates RNA-guided double strand breaks in DNA
   8259..8978    +  CDS            Venus: yellow fluorescent protein (YFP) with fast and efficient maturation (Nagai et al., 2002) mammalian codon-optimized
   8994..9582    +  misc_feature   WPRE: woodchuck hepatitis virus posttranscriptional regulatory element
   9633..9652    +  misc_feature   cPPT/CTS (fragment): central polypurine tract and central termination sequence of HIV-1
   9654..9887    +  LTR            3' LTR (ΔU3): self-inactivating 3' long terminal repeat (LTR) from HIV-1
   9919..10143   +  polyA_signal   bGH poly(A) signal: bovine growth hormone polyadenylation signal
  10147..10168   +  promoter       SV40 promoter (fragment): SV40 enhancer and early promoter
  10189..10617   +  rep_origin     f1 ori (sequence partly withheld): f1 bacteriophage origin of replication; arrow indicates direction of (+) strand synthesis
  10631..10960   +  promoter       SV40 promoter: SV40 enhancer and early promoter
  11008..11055   +  promoter       EM7 promoter: synthetic bacterial promoter&nbsp
  11074..11448   +  CDS            BleoR: antibiotic-binding protein; Sh ble from Streptoalloteichus hindustanus; confers resistance to bleomycin, phleomycin, and Zeocin™
  11458..11583   +  CDS            ble (fragment): BLE_KLEPN - Experimental evidence at protein level: Swiss-Prot protein existence level 1. Binding protein with a strong affinity to the bleomycin family of antibiotics. Binds to CL990; an antimitotic-antibiotic compound. From Klebsiella pneumoniae.
  11578..11699   +  polyA_signal   SV40 poly(A) signal: SV40 polyadenylation signal
  11770..11792   -  protein_bind   lac operator (fragment): The lac repressor binds to the lac operator to inhibit transcription in E. coli. This inhibition can be relieved by adding lactose or isopropyl-β-D-thiogalactopyranoside (IPTG). lac repressor encoded by lacI
  11796..11826   -  promoter       lac promoter: promoter for the E. coli lac operon
  11841..11862   -  protein_bind   CAP binding site: CAP binding activates transcription in the presence of cAMP. E. coli catabolite activator protein
  11875..11967   -  CDS            lacI (fragment): lac repressor; lacI; The lac repressor binds to the lac operator to inhibit transcription in E. coli. This inhibition can be relieved by adding lactose or isopropyl-β-D-thiogalactopyranoside (IPTG).
  12150..12738   -  rep_origin     ori: high-copy-number ColE1/pMB1/pBR322/pUC origin of replication
  12909..13769   -  CDS            AmpR: β-lactamase; bla; confers resistance to ampicillin, carbenicillin, and related antibiotics
  13770..13874   -  promoter       AmpR promoter: bla
>Addgene plasmid #214682 | pDual_dsCas9_Venus_hs_NC_chr1 | addgene full sequence | sequence record 428816 | Addgene NGS Result
GTCGACGGATCGGGAGATCTCCCGATCCCCTATGGTGCACTCTCAGTACAATCTGCTCTGATGCCGCATA
GTTAAGCCAGTATCTGCTCCCTGCTTGTGTGTTGGAGGTCGCTGAGTAGTGCGCGAGCAAAATTTAAGCT
ACAACAAGGCAAGGCTTGACCGACAATTGCATGAAGAATCTGCTTAGGGTTAGGCGTTTTGCGCTGCTTC
GCGATGTACGGGCCAGATATACGCGTTGACATTGATTATTGACTAGTTATTAATAGTAATCAATTACGGG
GTCATTAGTTCATAGCCCATATATGGAGTTCCGCGTTACATAACTTACGGTAAATGGCCCGCCTGGCTGA
CCGCCCAACGACCCCCGCCCATTGACGTCAATAATGACGTATGTTCCCATAGTAACGCCAATAGGGACTT
TCCATTGACGTCAATGGGTGGAGTATTTACGGTAAACTGCCCACTTGGCAGTACATCAAGTGTATCATAT
GCCAAGTACGCCCCCTATTGACGTCAATGACGGTAAATGGCCCGCCTGGCATTATGCCCAGTACATGACC
TTATGGGACTTTCCTACTTGGCAGTACATCTACGTATTAGTCATCGCTATTACCATGGTGATGCGGTTTT
GGCAGTACATCAATGGGCGTGGATAGCGGTTTGACTCACGGGGATTTCCAAGTCTCCACCCCATTGACGT
CAATGGGAGTTTGTTTTGGCACCAAAATCAACGGGACTTTCCAAAATGTCGTAACAACTCCGCCCCATTG
ACGCAAATGGGCGGTAGGCGTGTACGGTGGGAGGTCTATATAAGCAGCGCGTTTTGCCTGTACTGGGTCT
CTCTGGTTAGACCAGATCTGAGCCTGGGAGCTCTCTGGCTAACTAGGGAACCCACTGCTTAAGCCTCAAT
AAAGCTTGCCTTGAGTGCTTCAAGTAGTGTGTGCCCGTCTGTTGTGTGACTCTGGTAACTAGAGATCCCT
CAGACCCTTTTAGTCAGTGTGGAAAATCTCTAGCAGTGGCGCCCGAACAGGGACTTGAAAGCGAAAGGGA
AACCAGAGGAGCTCTCTCGACGCAGGACTCGGCTTGCTGAAGCGCGCACGGCAAGAGGCGAGGGGCGGCG
ACTGGTGAGTACGCCAAAAATTTTGACTAGCGGAGGCTAGAAGGAGAGAGATGGGTGCGAGAGCGTCAGT
ATTAAGCGGGGGAGAATTAGATCGCGATGGGAAAAAATTCGGTTAAGGCCAGGGGGAAAGAAAAAATATA
AATTAAAACATATAGTATGGGCAAGCAGGGAGCTAGAACGATTCGCAGTTAATCCTGGCCTGTTAGAAAC
ATCAGAAGGCTGTAGACAAATACTGGGACAGCTACAACCATCCCTTCAGACAGGATCAGAAGAACTTAGA
TCATTATATAATACAGTAGCAACCCTCTATTGTGTGCATCAAAGGATAGAGATAAAAGACACCAAGGAAG
CTTTAGACAAGATAGAGGAAGAGCAAAACAAAAGTAAGACCACCGCACAGCAAGCGGCCGCTGATCTTCA
GACCTGGAGGAGGAGATATGAGGGACAATTGGAGAAGTGAATTATATAAATATAAAGTAGTAAAAATTGA
ACCATTAGGAGTAGCACCCACCAAGGCAAAGAGAAGAGTGGTGCAGAGAGAAAAAAGAGCAGTGGGAATA
GGAGCTTTGTTCCTTGGGTTCTTGGGAGCAGCAGGAAGCACTATGGGCGCAGCGTCAATGACGCTGACGG
TACAGGCCAGACAATTATTGTCTGGTATAGTGCAGCAGCAGAACAATTTGCTGAGGGCTATTGAGGCGCA
ACAGCATCTGTTGCAACTCACAGTCTGGGGCATCAAGCAGCTCCAGGCAAGAATCCTGGCTGTGGAAAGA
TACCTAAAGGATCAACAGCTCCTGGGGATTTGGGGTTGCTCTGGAAAACTCATTTGCACCACTGCTGTGC
CTTGGAATGCTAGTTGGAGTAATAAATCTCTGGAACAGATTTGGAATCACACGACCTGGATGGAGTGGGA
CAGAGAAATTAACAATTACACAAGCTTAATACACTCCTTAATTGAAGAATCGCAAAACCAGCAAGAAAAG
AATGAACAAGAATTATTGGAATTAGATAAATGGGCAAGTTTGTGGAATTGGTTTAACATAACAAATTGGC
TGTGGTATATAAAATTATTCATAATGATAGTAGGAGGCTTGGTAGGTTTAAGAATAGTTTTTGCTGTACT
TTCTATAGTGAATAGAGTTAGGCAGGGATATTCACCATTATCGTTTCAGACCCACCTCCCAACCCCGAGG
GGACCCGACAGGCCCGAAGGAATAGAAGAAGAAGGTGGAGAGAGAGACAGAGACAGATCCATTCGATTAG
TGAACGGATCGGCACTGCGTGCGCCAATTCTGCAGACAAATGGCAGTATTCATCCACAATTTTAAAAGAA
AAGGGGGGATTGGGGGGTACAGTGCAGGGGAAAGAATAGTAGACATAATAGCAACAGACATACAAACTAA
AGAATTACAAAAACAAATTACAAAAATTCAAAATTTTCGGGTTTATTACAGGGACAGCAGAGATCCAGTT
TGGTTAATTAAGGTACCGAGGGCCTATTTCCCATGATTCCTTCATATTTGCATATACGATACAAGGCTGT
TAGAGAGATAATTAGAATTAATTTGACTGTAAACACAAAGATATTAGTACAAAATACGTGACGTAGAAAG
TAATAATTTCTTGGGTAGTTTGCAGTTTTAAAATTATGTTTTAAAATGGACTATCATATGCTTACCGTAA
CTTGAAAGTATTTCGATTTCTTGGCTTTATATATCTTGTGGAAAGGACGAAACCTGCATTGTTGTTATAG
TGTGAGTGGTTTTAGAGCTAGAAATAGCAAGTTAAAATAAGGCTAGTCCGTTATCAACTTGAAAAAGTGG
CACCGAGTCGGTGCTTTTTTGTTTTAGAGCTAGAAATAGCAAGTTAAAATAAGGCTAGTCCGTTTTTAGC
GCGTGCGCCAATTCTGCAGACAAATGGCTCTAGAGAGGGCCTATTTCCCATGATTCCTTCATATTTGCAT
ATACGATACAAGGCTGTTAGAGAGATAATTGGAATTAATTTGACTGTAAACACAAAGATATTAGTACAAA
ATACGTGACGTAGAAAGTAATAATTTCTTGGGTAGTTTGCAGTTTTAAAATTATGTTTTAAAATGGACTA
TCATATGCTTACCGTAACTTGAAAGTATTTCGATTTCTTGGCTTTATATATCTTGTGGAAAGGACCGTCT
CTAGAAATCATCCTAGACTTAAGTTTTAGAGCTAGAAATAGCAAGTTAAAATAAGGCTAGTCCGTTATCA
ACTTGAAAAAGTGGCACCGAGTCGGTGCTTTTTTGAATTCGCTAGCTAGGTCTTGAAAGGAGTGGGAATT
GGCTCCGGTGCCCGTCAGTGGGCAGAGCGCACATCGCCCACAGTCCCCGAGAAGTTGGGGGGAGGGGTCG
GCAATTGATCCGGTGCCTAGAGAAGGTGGCGCGGGGTAAACTGGGAAAGTGATGTCGTGTACTGGCTCCG
CCTTTTTCCCGAGGGTGGGGGAGAACCGTATATAAGTGCAGTAGTCGCCGTGAACGTTCTTTTTCGCAAC
GGGTTTGCCGCCAGAACACAGGACCGGTTCTAGAGCCACCATGGGAGTGCAGGTGGAAACCATCTCCCCA
GGTGACGGGCGCACCTTCCCCAAGCGCGGCCAGACCTGTGTGGTGCACTACACCGGGATGCTTGAAGATG
GAAAGAAAGTCGATTCCTCCCGGGACAGAAACAAGCCCTTTAAGTTTATGCTAGGCAAGCAGGAGGTGAT
CCGAGGCTGGGAAGAAGGGGTTGCCCAGATGAGTGTGGGTCAGAGAGCCAAACTGACTATATCTCCAGAT
TATGCCTATGGTGCCACTGGGCACCCAGGCATCATCCCACCACATGCCACTCTCGTCTTCGATGTGGAGC
TTCTAAAACCGGAACCGGCTAGCATGGACAAGAAGTACAGCATCGGCCTGGACATCGGCACCAACTCTGT
GGGCTGGGCCGTGATCACCGACGAGTACAAGGTGCCCAGCAAGAAATTCAAGGTGCTGGGCAACACCGAC
CGGCACAGCATCAAGAAGAACCTGATCGGAGCCCTGCTGTTCGACAGCGGCGAAACAGCCGAGGCCACCC
GGCTGAAGAGAACCGCCAGAAGAAGATACACCAGACGGAAGAACCGGATCTGCTATCTGCAAGAGATCTT
CAGCAACGAGATGGCCAAGGTGGACGACAGCTTCTTCCACAGACTGGAAGAGTCCTTCCTGGTGGAAGAG
GATAAGAAGCACGAGCGGCACCCCATCTTCGGCAACATCGTGGACGAGGTGGCCTACCACGAGAAGTACC
CCACCATCTACCACCTGAGAAAGAAACTGGTGGACAGCACCGACAAGGCCGACCTGCGGCTGATCTATCT
GGCCCTGGCCCACATGATCAAGTTCCGGGGCCACTTCCTGATCGAGGGCGACCTGAACCCCGACAACAGC
GACGTGGACAAGCTGTTCATCCAGCTGGTGCAGACCTACAACCAGCTGTTCGAGGAAAACCCCATCAACG
CCAGCGGCGTGGACGCCAAGGCCATCCTGTCTGCCAGACTGAGCAAGAGCAGACGGCTGGAAAATCTGAT
CGCCCAGCTGCCCGGCGAGAAGAAGAATGGCCTGTTCGGAAACCTGATTGCCCTGAGCCTGGGCCTGACC
CCCAACTTCAAGAGCAACTTCGACCTGGCCGAGGATGCCAAACTGCAGCTGAGCAAGGACACCTACGACG
ACGACCTGGACAACCTGCTGGCCCAGATCGGCGACCAGTACGCCGACCTGTTTCTGGCCGCCAAGAACCT
GTCCGACGCCATCCTGCTGAGCGACATCCTGAGAGTGAACACCGAGATCACCAAGGCCCCCCTGAGCGCC
TCTATGATCAAGAGATACGACGAGCACCACCAGGACCTGACCCTGCTGAAAGCTCTCGTGCGGCAGCAGC
TGCCTGAGAAGTACAAAGAGATTTTCTTCGACCAGAGCAAGAACGGCTACGCCGGCTACATTGACGGCGG
AGCCAGCCAGGAAGAGTTCTACAAGTTCATCAAGCCCATCCTGGAAAAGATGGACGGCACCGAGGAACTG
CTCGTGAAGCTGAACAGAGAGGACCTGCTGCGGAAGCAGCGGACCTTCGACAACGGCAGCATCCCCCACC
AGATCCACCTGGGAGAGCTGCACGCCATTCTGCGGCGGCAGGAAGATTTTTACCCATTCCTGAAGGACAA
CCGGGAAAAGATCGAGAAGATCCTGACCTTCCGCATCCCCTACTACGTGGGCCCTCTGGCCAGGGGAAAC
AGCAGATTCGCCTGGATGACCAGAAAGAGCGAGGAAACCATCACCCCCTGGAACTTCGAGGAAGTGGTGG
ACAAGGGCGCTTCCGCCCAGAGCTTCATCGAGCGGATGACCAACTTCGATAAGAACCTGCCCAACGAGAA
GGTGCTGCCCAAGCACAGCCTGCTGTACGAGTACTTCACCGTGTATAACGAGCTGACCAAAGTGAAATAC
GTGACCGAGGGAATGAGAAAGCCCGCCTTCCTGAGCGGCGAGCAGAAAAAGGCCATCGTGGACCTGCTGT
TCAAGACCAACCGGAAAGTGACCGTGAAGCAGCTGAAAGAGGACTACTTCAAGAAAATCGAGTGCTTCGA
CTCCGTGGAAATCTCCGGCGTGGAAGATCGGTTCAACGCCTCCCTGGGCACATACCACGATCTGCTGAAA
ATTATCAAGGACAAGGACTTCCTGGACAATGAGGAAAACGAGGACATTCTGGAAGATATCGTGCTGACCC
TGACACTGTTTGAGGACAGAGAGATGATCGAGGAACGGCTGAAAACCTATGCCCACCTGTTCGACGACAA
AGTGATGAAGCAGCTGAAGCGGCGGAGATACACCGGCTGGGGCAGGCTGAGCCGGAAGCTGATCAACGGC
ATCCGGGACAAGCAGTCCGGCAAGACAATCCTGGATTTCCTGAAGTCCGACGGCTTCGCCAACAGAAACT
TCATGCAGCTGATCCACGACGACAGCCTGACCTTTAAAGAGGACATCCAGAAAGCCCAGGTGTCCGGCCA
GGGCGATAGCCTGCACGAGCACATTGCCAATCTGGCCGGCAGCCCCGCCATTAAGAAGGGCATCCTGCAG
ACAGTGAAGGTGGTGGACGAGCTCGTGAAAGTGATGGGCCGGCACAAGCCCGAGAACATCGTGATCGAAA
TGGCCAGAGAGAACCAGACCACCCAGAAGGGACAGAAGAACAGCCGCGAGAGAATGAAGCGGATCGAAGA
GGGCATCAAAGAGCTGGGCAGCCAGATCCTGAAAGAACACCCCGTGGAAAACACCCAGCTGCAGAACGAG
AAGCTGTACCTGTACTACCTGCAGAATGGGCGGGATATGTACGTGGACCAGGAACTGGACATCAACCGGC
TGTCCGACTACGATGTGGACCATATCGTGCCTCAGAGCTTTCTGAAGGACGACTCCATCGACAACAAGGT
GCTGACCAGAAGCGACAAGAACCGGGGCAAGAGCGACAACGTGCCCTCCGAAGAGGTCGTGAAGAAGATG
AAGAACTACTGGCGGCAGCTGCTGAACGCCAAGCTGATTACCCAGAGAAAGTTCGACAATCTGACCAAGG
CCGAGAGAGGCGGCCTGAGCGAACTGGATAAGGCCGGCTTCATCAAGAGACAGCTGGTGGAAACCCGGCA
GATCACAAAGCACGTGGCACAGATCCTGGACTCCCGGATGAACACTAAGTACGACGAGAATGACAAGCTG
ATCCGGGAAGTGAAAGTGATCACCCTGAAGTCCAAGCTGGTGTCCGATTTCCGGAAGGATTTCCAGTTTT
ACAAAGTGCGCGAGATCAACAACTACCACCACGCCCACGACGCCTACCTGAACGCCGTCGTGGGAACCGC
CCTGATCAAAAAGTACCCTAAGCTGGAAAGCGAGTTCGTGTACGGCGACTACAAGGTGTACGACGTGCGG
AAGATGATCGCCAAGAGCGAGCAGGAAATCGGCAAGGCTACCGCCAAGTACTTCTTCTACAGCAACATCA
TGAACTTTTTCAAGACCGAGATTACCCTGGCCAACGGCGAGATCCGGAAGCGGCCTCTGATCGAGACAAA
CGGCGAAACCGGGGAGATCGTGTGGGATAAGGGCCGGGATTTTGCCACCGTGCGGAAAGTGCTGAGCATG
CCCCAAGTGAATATCGTGAAAAAGACCGAGGTGCAGACAGGCGGCTTCAGCAAAGAGTCTATCCTGCCCA
AGAGGAACAGCGATAAGCTGATCGCCAGAAAGAAGGACTGGGACCCTAAGAAGTACGGCGGCTTCGACAG
CCCCACCGTGGCCTATTCTGTGCTGGTGGTGGCCAAAGTGGAAAAGGGCAAGTCCAAGAAACTGAAGAGT
GTGAAAGAGCTGCTGGGGATCACCATCATGGAAAGAAGCAGCTTCGAGAAGAATCCCATCGACTTTCTGG
AAGCCAAGGGCTACAAAGAAGTGAAAAAGGACCTGATCATCAAGCTGCCTAAGTACTCCCTGTTCGAGCT
GGAAAACGGCCGGAAGAGAATGCTGGCCTCTGCCGGCGAACTGCAGAAGGGAAACGAACTGGCCCTGCCC
TCCAAATATGTGAACTTCCTGTACCTGGCCAGCCACTATGAGAAGCTGAAGGGCTCCCCCGAGGATAATG
AGCAGAAACAGCTGTTTGTGGAACAGCACAAGCACTACCTGGACGAGATCATCGAGCAGATCAGCGAGTT
CTCCAAGAGAGTGATCCTGGCCGACGCTAATCTGGACAAAGTGCTGTCCGCCTACAACAAGCACCGGGAT
AAGCCCATCAGAGAGCAGGCCGAGAATATCATCCACCTGTTTACCCTGACCAATCTGGGAGCCCCTGCCG
CCTTCAAGTACTTTGACACCACCATCGACCGGAAGAGGTACACCAGCACCAAAGAGGTGCTGGACGCCAC
CCTGATCCACCAGAGCATCACCGGCCTGTACGAGACACGGATCGACCTGTCTCAGCTGGGAGGCGACAAG
CGACCTGCCGCCACAAAGAAGGCTGGACAGGCTAAGAAGAAGAAAGATTACAAAGACGATGACGATAAGG
GATCCGGAGCTACTAACTTCAGCCTGCTGAAGCAGGCTGGGGACGTGGAGGAGAACCCTGGACCTAGGAT
GGTGAGCAAGGGCGAGGAGCTGTTCACCGGGGTGGTGCCCATCCTGGTCGAGCTGGACGGCGACGTAAAC
GGCCACAAGTTCAGCGTGTCCGGCGAGGGCGAGGGCGATGCCACCTACGGCAAGCTGACCCTGAAGCTGA
TCTGCACCACCGGCAAGCTGCCCGTGCCCTGGCCCACCCTCGTGACCACCCTGGGCTACGGCCTGCAGTG
CTTCGCCCGCTACCCCGACCACATGAAGCAGCACGACTTCTTCAAGTCCGCCATGCCCGAAGGCTACGTC
CAGGAGCGCACCATCTTCTTCAAGGACGACGGCAACTACAAGACCCGCGCCGAGGTGAAGTTCGAGGGCG
ACACCCTGGTGAACCGCATCGAGCTGAAGGGCATCGACTTCAAGGAGGACGGCAACATCCTGGGGCACAA
GCTGGAGTACAACTACAACAGCCACAACGTCTATATCACCGCCGACAAGCAGAAGAACGGCATCAAGGCC
AACTTCAAGATCCGCCACAACATCGAGGACGGCGGCGTGCAGCTCGCCGACCACTACCAGCAGAACACCC
CCATCGGCGACGGCCCCGTGCTGCTGCCCGACAACCACTACCTGAGCTACCAGTCCGCCCTGAGCAAAGA
CCCCAACGAGAAGCGCGATCACATGGTCCTGCTGGAGTTCGTGACCGCCGCCGGGATCACTCTCGGCATG
GACGAGCTGTACAAGTAAGGATCCTAAGTCGACAATCAACCTCTGGATTACAAAATTTGTGAAAGATTGA
CTGGTATTCTTAACTATGTTGCTCCTTTTACGCTATGTGGATACGCTGCTTTAATGCCTTTGTATCATGC
TATTGCTTCCCGTATGGCTTTCATTTTCTCCTCCTTGTATAAATCCTGGTTGCTGTCTCTTTATGAGGAG
TTGTGGCCCGTTGTCAGGCAACGTGGCGTGGTGTGCACTGTGTTTGCTGACGCAACCCCCACTGGTTGGG
GCATTGCCACCACCTGTCAGCTCCTTTCCGGGACTTTCGCTTTCCCCCTCCCTATTGCCACGGCGGAACT
CATCGCCGCCTGCCTTGCCCGCTGCTGGACAGGGGCTCGGCTGTTGGGCACTGACAATTCCGTGGTGTTG
TCGGGGAAATCATCGTCCTTTCCTTGGCTGCTCGCCTGTGTTGCCACCTGGATTCTGCGCGGGACGTCCT
TCTGCTACGTCCCTTCGGCCCTCAATCCAGCGGACCTTCCTTCCCGCGGCCTGCTGCCGGCTCTGCGGCC
TCTTCCGCGTCTTCGCCTTCGCCCTCAGACGAGTCGGATCTCCCTTTGGGCCGCCTCCCCGCGTCGACTT
TAAGACCAATGACTTACAAGGCAGCTGTAGATCTTAGCCACTTTTTAAAAGAAAAGGGGGGACTGGAAGG
GCTAATTCACTCCCAACGAAGACAAGATCTGCTTTTTGCTTGTACTGGGTCTCTCTGGTTAGACCAGATC
TGAGCCTGGGAGCTCTCTGGCTAACTAGGGAACCCACTGCTTAAGCCTCAATAAAGCTTGCCTTGAGTGC
TTCAAGTAGTGTGTGCCCGTCTGTTGTGTGACTCTGGTAACTAGAGATCCCTCAGACCCTTTTAGTCAGT
GTGGAAAATCTCTAGCAGGGCCCGTTTAAACCCGCTGATCAGCCTCGACTGTGCCTTCTAGTTGCCAGCC
ATCTGTTGTTTGCCCCTCCCCCGTGCCTTCCTTGACCCTGGAAGGTGCCACTCCCACTGTCCTTTCCTAA
TAAAATGAGGAAATTGCATCGCATTGTCTGAGTAGGTGTCATTCTATTCTGGGGGGTGGGGTGGGGCAGG
ACAGCAAGGGGGAGGATTGGGAAGACAATAGCAGGCATGCTGGGGATGCGGTGGGCTCTATGGCTTCTGA
GGCGGAAAGAACCAGCTGGGGCTCTAGGGGGTATCCCC
[124 nt withheld, positions 10189-10312]
C
[91 nt withheld, positions 10314-10404]
A
[49 nt withheld, positions 10406-10454]
CCTTTGACGTTGGAGTCCACGTTCTTT
[37 nt withheld, positions 10482-10518]
ACCCTATCTCGGTCTATTCTTTTGATTTATAAGGGATTTTGCCGATTTCGGCCTATTGGTTAAAAAATGA
GCTGATTTAACAAAAATTTAACGCGAATTAATTCTGTGGAATGTGTGTCAGTTAGGGTGTGGAAAGTCCC
CAGGCTCCCCAGCAGGCAGAAGTATGCAAAGCATGCATCTCAATTAGTCAGCAACCAGGTGTGGAAAGTC
CCCAGGCTCCCCAGCAGGCAGAAGTATGCAAAGCATGCATCTCAATTAGTCAGCAACCATAGTCCCGCCC
CTAACTCCGCCCATCCCGCCCCTAACTCCGCCCAGTTCCGCCCATTCTCCGCCCCATGGCTGACTAATTT
TTTTTATTTATGCAGAGGCCGAGGCCGCCTCTGCCTCTGAGCTATTCCAGAAGTAGTGAGGAGGCTTTTT
TGGAGGCCTAGGCTTTTGCAAAAAGCTCCCGGGAGCTTGTATATCCATTTTCGGATCTGATCAGCACGTG
TTGACAATTAATCATCGGCATAGTATATCGGCATAGTATAATACGACAAGGTGAGGAACTAAACCATGGC
CAAGTTGACCAGTGCCGTTCCGGTGCTCACCGCGCGCGACGTCGCCGGAGCGGTCGAGTTCTGGACCGAC
CGGCTCGGGTTCTCCCGGGACTTCGTGGAGGACGACTTCGCCGGTGTGGTCCGGGACGACGTGACCCTGT
TCATCAGCGCGGTCCAGGACCAGGTGGTGCCGGACAACACCCTGGCCTGGGTGTGGGTGCGCGGCCTGGA
CGAGCTGTACGCCGAGTGGTCGGAGGTCGTGTCCACGAACTTCCGGGACGCCTCCGGGCCGGCCATGACC
GAGATCGGCGAGCAGCCGTGGGGGCGGGAGTTCGCCCTGCGCGACCCGGCCGGCAACTGCGTGCACTTCG
TGGCCGAGGAGCAGGACTGACACGTGCTACGAGATTTCGATTCCACCGCCGCCTTCTATGAAAGGTTGGG
CTTCGGAATCGTTTTCCGGGACGCCGGCTGGATGATCCTCCAGCGCGGGGATCTCATGCTGGAGTTCTTC
GCCCACCCCAACTTGTTTATTGCAGCTTATAATGGTTACAAATAAAGCAATAGCATCACAAATTTCACAA
ATAAAGCATTTTTTTCACTGCATTCTAGTTGTGGTTTGTCCAAACTCATCAATGTATCTTATCATGTCTG
TATACCGTCGACCTCTAGCTAGAGCTTGGCGTAATCATGGTCATAGCTGTTTCCTGTGTGAAATTGTTAT
CCGCTCACAATTCCACACAACATACGAGCCGGAAGCATAAAGTGTAAAGCCTGGGGTGCCTAATGAGTGA
GCTAACTCACATTAATTGCGTTGCGCTCACTGCCCGCTTTCCAGTCGGGAAACCTGTCGTGCCAGCTGCA
TTAATGAATCGGCCAACGCGCGGGGAGAGGCGGTTTGCGTATTGGGCGCTCTTCCGCTTCCTCGCTCACT
GACTCGCTGCGCTCGGTCGTTCGGCTGCGGCGAGCGGTATCAGCTCACTCAAAGGCGGTAATACGGTTAT
CCACAGAATCAGGGGATAACGCAGGAAAGAACATGTGAGCAAAAGGCCAGCAAAAGGCCAGGAACCGTAA
AAAGGCCGCGTTGCTGGCGTTTTTCCATAGGCTCCGCCCCCCTGACGAGCATCACAAAAATCGACGCTCA
AGTCAGAGGTGGCGAAACCCGACAGGACTATAAAGATACCAGGCGTTTCCCCCTGGAAGCTCCCTCGTGC
GCTCTCCTGTTCCGACCCTGCCGCTTACCGGATACCTGTCCGCCTTTCTCCCTTCGGGAAGCGTGGCGCT
TTCTCATAGCTCACGCTGTAGGTATCTCAGTTCGGTGTAGGTCGTTCGCTCCAAGCTGGGCTGTGTGCAC
GAACCCCCCGTTCAGCCCGACCGCTGCGCCTTATCCGGTAACTATCGTCTTGAGTCCAACCCGGTAAGAC
ACGACTTATCGCCACTGGCAGCAGCCACTGGTAACAGGATTAGCAGAGCGAGGTATGTAGGCGGTGCTAC
AGAGTTCTTGAAGTGGTGGCCTAACTACGGCTACACTAGAAGAACAGTATTTGGTATCTGCGCTCTGCTG
AAGCCAGTTACCTTCGGAAAAAGAGTTGGTAGCTCTTGATCCGGCAAACAAACCACCGCTGGTAGCGGTG
GTTTTTTTGTTTGCAAGCAGCAGATTACGCGCAGAAAAAAAGGATCTCAAGAAGATCCTTTGATCTTTTC
TACGGGGTCTGACGCTCAGTGGAACGAAAACTCACGTTAAGGGATTTTGGTCATGAGATTATCAAAAAGG
ATCTTCACCTAGATCCTTTTAAATTAAAAATGAAGTTTTAAATCAATCTAAAGTATATATGAGTAAACTT
GGTCTGACAGTTACCAATGCTTAATCAGTGAGGCACCTATCTCAGCGATCTGTCTATTTCGTTCATCCAT
AGTTGCCTGACTCCCCGTCGTGTAGATAACTACGATACGGGAGGGCTTACCATCTGGCCCCAGTGCTGCA
ATGATACCGCGAGACCCACGCTCACCGGCTCCAGATTTATCAGCAATAAACCAGCCAGCCGGAAGGGCCG
AGCGCAGAAGTGGTCCTGCAACTTTATCCGCCTCCATCCAGTCTATTAATTGTTGCCGGGAAGCTAGAGT
AAGTAGTTCGCCAGTTAATAGTTTGCGCAACGTTGTTGCCATTGCTACAGGCATCGTGGTGTCACGCTCG
TCGTTTGGTATGGCTTCATTCAGCTCCGGTTCCCAACGATCAAGGCGAGTTACATGATCCCCCATGTTGT
GCAAAAAAGCGGTTAGCTCCTTCGGTCCTCCGATCGTTGTCAGAAGTAAGTTGGCCGCAGTGTTATCACT
CATGGTTATGGCAGCACTGCATAATTCTCTTACTGTCATGCCATCCGTAAGATGCTTTTCTGTGACTGGT
GAGTACTCAACCAAGTCATTCTGAGAATAGTGTATGCGGCGACCGAGTTGCTCTTGCCCGGCGTCAATAC
GGGATAATACCGCGCCACATAGCAGAACTTTAAAAGTGCTCATCATTGGAAAACGTTCTTCGGGGCGAAA
ACTCTCAAGGATCTTACCGCTGTTGAGATCCAGTTCGATGTAACCCACTCGTGCACCCAACTGATCTTCA
GCATCTTTTACTTTCACCAGCGTTTCTGGGTGAGCAAAAACAGGAAGGCAAAATGCCGCAAAAAAGGGAA
TAAGGGCGACACGGAAATGTTGAATACTCATACTCTTCCTTTTTCAATATTATTGAAGCATTTATCAGGG
TTATTGTCTCATGAGCGGATACATATTTGAATGTATTTAGAAAAATAAACAAATAGGGGTTCCGCGCACA
TTTCCCCGAAAAGTGCCACCTGAC
